Addgene plasmid #174852: HEK3_pegF_18bp
Purpose: Express forward pegRNA mediating 991-bp deletion and 18-bp insertion
Depositing lab: Wen Xue. Depositing organization: University of Massachusetts, Worcester. Publication: Deletion and replacement of long genomic sequences using prime editing. Jiang T, Zhang XO, Weng Z, Xue W. Nat Biotechnol. 2021 Oct 14. pii: 10.1038/s41587-021-01026-y. doi: 10.1038/s41587-021-01026-y. PubMed 34650270.
Backbone
  Vector backbone: pU6
  Total vector size (bp): 2325
  Vector type: Mammalian Expression
Growth in bacteria
  Bacterial resistance: Ampicillin, 100 μg/mL
  Growth temperature: 37°C
  Growth strain: DH5alpha
  Copy number: High Copy
Gene/Insert
  Gene/Insert name: HEK3_pegF_18bp insertion
  Species: Synthetic
  Promoter: U6
  Cloning method: Gibson Cloning
  Sequencing primers: 5′ GACTATCATATGCTTACCGT
Terms and licenses: Academic/Nonprofit Terms; Industry Terms: Not Available to Industry
How to cite: HEK3_pegF_18bp was a gift from Wen Xue (Addgene plasmid # 174852 ; http://n2t.net/addgene:174852 ; RRID:Addgene_174852)
