[The description below was written by a language model from this plasmid's Addgene catalogue record and pLannotate feature annotations shown in this document.]
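Description:
HEK3_pegF_18bp is a small mammalian expression plasmid built on a pU6 backbone (catalogued at about 2.3 kb, with the sequenced record running 2,310 nt) that expresses a single prime editing guide RNA (pegRNA). It is maintained in E. coli as a high-copy plasmid through a ColE1/pUC-type origin of replication and is selected with ampicillin through a β-lactamase gene driven by its native bla promoter. It carries no mammalian selection marker, reporter or protein-coding payload. A short annotated attB1 fragment appears to be a backbone remnant with no stated role.

The payload is a synthetic insert, assembled by Gibson cloning, placed under the human U6 promoter, an RNA polymerase III promoter suited to producing small, uncapped RNAs with defined ends. The short gap between the promoter and the annotated Streptococcus pyogenes Cas9 gRNA scaffold is consistent with a spacer sequence. The unannotated region after the scaffold is where a pegRNA's 3′ extension (primer binding site and reverse-transcription template) would lie, although the feature table does not mark these elements.

According to the record, this is the "forward" pegRNA of a design that produces a 991-bp deletion together with an 18-bp insertion, and the name indicates the HEK3 locus as the target. The associated work concerns deletion and replacement of long genomic sequences by prime editing, which implies use with a partner reverse pegRNA and a separately supplied prime editor protein. Neither of these is encoded on this plasmid.
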