Features (pLannotate 1.2.2; 6 found; start..end, strand, type, name):
      1..241     +  promoter       U6 promoter: RNA polymerase III promoter for human U6 snRNA
    270..345     +  misc_RNA       gRNA scaffold: guide RNA scaffold for the Streptococcus pyogenes CRISPR/Cas9 system
    480..1068    -  rep_origin     ori: high-copy-number ColE1/pMB1/pBR322/pUC origin of replication
   1239..2099    -  CDS            AmpR: β-lactamase; bla; confers resistance to ampicillin, carbenicillin, and related antibiotics
   2100..2204    -  promoter       AmpR promoter: bla
   2242..2259    +  protein_bind   attB1 (fragment): mutant version of attB; recombination site for the Gateway® BP reaction BP Clonase™
>Addgene plasmid #174852 | HEK3_pegF_18bp | addgene full sequence | sequence record 342878 | Addgene NGS Result
GAGGGCCTATTTCCCATGATTCCTTCATATTTGCATATACGATACAAGGCTGTTAGAGAGATAATTAGAA
TTAATTTGACTGTAAACACAAAGATATTAGTACAAAATACGTGACGTAGAAAGTAATAATTTCTTGGGTA
GTTTGCAGTTTTAAAATTATGTTTTAAAATGGACTATCATATGCTTACCGTAACTTGAAAGTATTTCGAT
TTCTTGGCTTTATATATCTTGTGGAAAGGACGAAACACCGGCCCAGACTGAGCACGTGAGTTTTAGAGCT
AGAAATAGCAAGTTAAAATAAGGCTAGTCCGTTATCAACTTGAAAAAGTGGGACCGAGTCGGTGCATTAC
CCTGTTATCCCTACGTGCTCAGTCTGTTTTTTTAAGCTTGGGCCGCTCGAGGTACCTCTCTACATATGAC
ATGTGAGCAAAAGGCCAGCAAAAGGCCAGGAACCGTAAAAAGGCCGCGTTGCTGGCGTTTTTCCATAGGC
TCCGCCCCCCTGACGAGCATCACAAAAATCGACGCTCAAGTCAGAGGTGGCGAAACCCGACAGGACTATA
AAGATACCAGGCGTTTCCCCCTGGAAGCTCCCTCGTGCGCTCTCCTGTTCCGACCCTGCCGCTTACCGGA
TACCTGTCCGCCTTTCTCCCTTCGGGAAGCGTGGCGCTTTCTCATAGCTCACGCTGTAGGTATCTCAGTT
CGGTGTAGGTCGTTCGCTCCAAGCTGGGCTGTGTGCACGAACCCCCCGTTCAGCCCGACCGCTGCGCCTT
ATCCGGTAACTATCGTCTTGAGTCCAACCCGGTAAGACACGACTTATCGCCACTGGCAGCAGCCACTGGT
AACAGGATTAGCAGAGCGAGGTATGTAGGCGGTGCTACAGAGTTCTTGAAGTGGTGGCCTAACTACGGCT
ACACTAGAAGAACAGTATTTGGTATCTGCGCTCTGCTGAAGCCAGTTACCTTCGGAAAAAGAGTTGGTAG
CTCTTGATCCGGCAAACAAACCACCGCTGGTAGCGGTGGTTTTTTTGTTTGCAAGCAGCAGATTACGCGC
AGAAAAAAAGGATCTCAAGAAGATCCTTTGATCTTTTCTACGGGGTCTGACGCTCAGTGGAACGAAAACT
CACGTTAAGGGATTTTGGTCATGAGATTATCAAAAAGGATCTTCACCTAGATCCTTTTAAATTAAAAATG
AAGTTTTAAATCAATCTAAAGTATATATGAGTAAACTTGGTCTGACAGTTACCAATGCTTAATCAGTGAG
GCACCTATCTCAGCGATCTGTCTATTTCGTTCATCCATAGTTGCCTGACTCCCCGTCGTGTAGATAACTA
CGATACGGGAGGGCTTACCATCTGGCCCCAGTGCTGCAATGATACCGCGAGATCCACGCTCACCGGCTCC
AGATTTATCAGCAATAAACCAGCCAGCCGGAAGGGCCGAGCGCAGAAGTGGTCCTGCAACTTTATCCGCC
TCCATCCAGTCTATTAATTGTTGCCGGGAAGCTAGAGTAAGTAGTTCGCCAGTTAATAGTTTGCGCAACG
TTGTTGCCATTGCTACAGGCATCGTGGTGTCACGCTCGTCGTTTGGTATGGCTTCATTCAGCTCCGGTTC
CCAACGATCAAGGCGAGTTACATGATCCCCCATGTTGTGCAAAAAAGCGGTTAGCTCCTTCGGTCCTCCG
ATCGTTGTCAGAAGTAAGTTGGCCGCAGTGTTATCACTCATGGTTATGGCAGCACTGCATAATTCTCTTA
CTGTCATGCCATCCGTAAGATGCTTTTCTGTGACTGGTGAGTACTCAACCAAGTCATTCTGAGAATAGTG
TATGCGGCGACCGAGTTGCTCTTGCCCGGCGTCAATACGGGATAATACCGCGCCACATAGCAGAACTTTA
AAAGTGCTCATCATTGGAAAACGTTCTTCGGGGCGAAAACTCTCAAGGATCTTACCGCTGTTGAGATCCA
GTTCGATGTAACCCACTCGTGCACCCAACTGATCTTCAGCATCTTTTACTTTCACCAGCGTTTCTGGGTG
AGCAAAAACAGGAAGGCAAAATGCCGCAAAAAAGGGAATAAGGGCGACACGGAAATGTTGAATACTCATA
CTCTTCCTTTTTCAATATTATTGAAGCATTTATCAGGGTTATTGTCTCATGAGCGGATACATATTTGAAT
GTATTTAGAAAAATAAACAAATAGGGGTTCCGCGCACATTTCCCCGAAAAGTGCCACCTGACGTCGCTAG
CTGTACAAAAAAGCAGGCTTTAAAGGAACCAATTCAGTCGACTGGATCCGGTACCAAGGTCGGGCAGGAA
